>Addgene plasmid #36939 | pcDNA3/Myc-DNMT1 | addgene partial sequence | sequence record 99807 | BGH-rev 5'-TAGAAGGCACAGTCGAGG-3'
TATAGAATAGGGCCCTCTAGATGCATGCTCGAGCGGCCGCGGTACCTCGAGAGATCTCGGTCGACCTAGT
CCTTAGCAGCTTCCTCCTCCTTTATTTTAGCTGAGGCACTCTCTCGGGCTTTGGCCAACATACAAAGCTT
GATCTCCAAGCCAATGGCTTTGGCCAGGGGCGGTGGCACGGCATTGCCCACCTGCCGGTGCTTGTCCAGG
ATGTTGCCGAAGAGCCGGTAGGTGTCAGGGAAGCCCTGGGAGCGGGCACACTCCCGCACGCTCACCACAC
GGTGCTGCTCTGGGTGGAGCACGCGGCCCTGCTTGCCCATGGGCTCGGGGTTGGTGACGGTTGTGCTGAA
GAAGCCGTCCCACTCGAGCCTTCCATAGAGGCCAGCCCAGTGGTTGTGCCGGTTCCCGGTGTGGGGCAGG
CACCAGGGGATGAGGGTGTTGAACTGCCTGGCTGCGGGGTCGCAGGCTTTGCCGGCTTCCACGCAGGAGC
AGACCCCACGGAGGGCCCCAGAGCTGCTGCGGCCGTTCTTCCTGTCATGGTGGGTATACCGCAGCTTCCT
GGCCATGGTGCCGTCTGAGAGCCGCACCTCGATGTTGGGCAGATCGCGCCAGTCTGACCCTGGGGCCAAG
GGGATGTGCCGCATGCGGGCAGCCACCAATGCACTCATGTCCTTACAGATGTGGTCCCTGAGGAT
