>Addgene plasmid #36939 | pcDNA3/Myc-DNMT1 | addgene partial sequence | sequence record 152963 | CMV-F 5'-CGCAAATGGGCGGTAGGCGTG-3'
ACTAGAGAACCCACTGCTTACTGGCTTATCGAAATTAATACGACTCACTATAGGGAGACCCAAGCTTGCC
ACCATGGAGCAGAAGCTGATCTCAGAGGAGGACCTGGAATTCATGCCGGCGCGTACCGCCCCAGCCCGGG
TGCCCACACTGGCCGTCCCGGCCATCTCGCTGCCCGACGATGTCCGCAGGCGGCTCAAAGATTTGGAAAG
AGACAGCTTAACAGAAAAGGAATGTGTGAAGGAGAAATTGAATCTCTTGCACGAATTTCTGCAAACAGAA
ATAAAGAATCAGTTATGTGACTTGGAAACCAAATTACGTAAAGAAGAATTATCCGAGGAGGGCTACCTGG
CTAAAGTCAAATCCCTTTTAAATAAAGATTTGTCCTTGGAGAACGGTGCTCATGCTTACAACCGGGAAGT
GAATGGACGTCTAGAAAACGGGAACCAAGCAAGAAGTGAAGCCCGTAGAGTGGGAATGGCAGATGCCAAC
AGCCCCCCCAAACCCCTTTCCAAACCTCGCACGCCCAGGAGGAGCAAGTCCGATGGAGAGGCTAAGCCTG
AACCTTCACCTAGCCCCAGGATTACAAGGAAAAGCACCAGGCAAACCACCATCACATCTCATTTTGCAAA
GGGCCCTGCCAAACGGAAACCTCAGGAAGAGTCTGAAAGAGCCAAATCGGATGAGTCCATCAAGGAAGAA
GACAAAGACCAGGATGAGAAGAGACGTAGAGTTACATCCAGAGAACGAGTTGCTAGACCGCTTCCTGCAG
AAGAACCTGAAAGAGCAAAATCAGGAACGCGCACTGAAAAGGAAGAAGA
