[The description below was written by a language model from this plasmid's Addgene catalogue record.]
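Description:
pcDNA3/Myc-DNMT1 is a mammalian expression plasmid for producing human DNA methyltransferase 1 (DNMT1) carrying an N-terminal Myc epitope tag. It is built on a modified version of the pcDNA3 backbone (about 5.4 kb without insert), called pcDNA3/Myc, in which the portion of the multiple cloning site between HindIII and NotI was replaced by a short segment supplying a Kozak consensus sequence, an ATG start codon and the Myc epitope coding sequence, followed by an EcoRI site. The full-length human DNMT1 cDNA, roughly 4.85 kb, was inserted between the EcoRI and NotI sites, both of which remain intact, so translation initiates at the vector-encoded ATG and reads through the Myc tag into DNMT1.

Transcription is driven by the CMV promoter, a strong constitutive promoter in many mammalian cell types. The use of a BGH reverse sequencing primer is consistent with the bovine growth hormone polyadenylation region that lies downstream of the cloning site in pcDNA3. The plasmid is maintained in E. coli as a high-copy replicon under ampicillin selection, and it carries a neomycin resistance marker so that stably transfected mammalian cells can be selected with G418. No feature table is provided, so the remaining backbone elements are not itemised in the record.

The Myc tag allows the exogenous protein to be detected or immunoprecipitated with anti-Myc antibodies and distinguished from endogenous DNMT1. This suits protein interaction and localisation studies, in keeping with the associated work on interactions between histone and DNA methyltransferases at silenced promoters in cancer cells.
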