Addgene plasmid #36939: pcDNA3/Myc-DNMT1
Purpose: Mammalian expression of human DNMT1 with myc tag
Depositing lab: Arthur Riggs. Depositing organization: Beckman Research Institute of the City of Hope. Publication: The histone methyltransferase SETDB1 and the DNA methyltransferase DNMT3A interact directly and localize to promoters silenced in cancer cells. Li H, Rauch T, Chen ZX, Szabo PE, Riggs AD, Pfeifer GP. J Biol Chem. 2006 Jul 14;281(28):19489-500. Epub 2006 May 8. 10.1074/jbc.M513249200 PubMed 16682412.
Backbone
  Vector backbone: pcDNA3
  Backbone manufacturer: Invitrogen
  Backbone size w/o insert (bp): 5400
  Modifications to backbone: pcDNA3/Myc was constructed by Zhaoxia Chen (see Comments section for details). DNMT1 was cloned into the pcDNA3/Myc vector.
  Vector type: Mammalian Expression
  Selectable markers: Neomycin (select with G418)
Growth in bacteria
  Bacterial resistance: Ampicillin, 100 μg/mL
  Growth temperature: 37°C
  Growth strain: DH5alpha
  Copy number: High Copy
Gene/Insert
  Gene/Insert name: DNMT1
  Species: H. sapiens (human)
  Insert size (bp): 4851
  GenBank ID: X63692
  Entrez Gene: DNMT1 (a.k.a. ADCADN, AIM, CXXC9, DNMT, HSN1E, MCMT, m.HsaI)
  Promoter: CMV
  Tag / fusion protein: Myc (N terminal on backbone)
  Cloning method: Restriction Enzyme; 5′ cloning site EcoRI (not destroyed); 3′ cloning site NotI (not destroyed)
  Sequencing primers: 5′ CMV-F; 3′ BGH-rev
Terms and licenses: Academic/Nonprofit Terms; Industry Terms: Not Available to Industry
Depositor comments: The multiple cloning region of the pcDNA3 vector has been modified. In the modified vector, referred to as pcDNA3/Myc, the region of the multiple cloning site located between the HindIII and NotI sites was replaced by a DNA segment containing a Kozak consensus sequence, an ATG start site and the Myc epitope sequence followed by EcoRI restriction site (see supplemental document). The construction of pcDNA3/Myc has been described in Chen, Z.X., et al. J Cell Biochem, 95: 902-917. The full-length cDNA for human DNMT1 was cloned into EcoRI and NotI sites of pcDNA3/Myc. Constructed by Zhaoxia Chen.
How to cite: pcDNA3/Myc-DNMT1 was a gift from Arthur Riggs (Addgene plasmid # 36939 ; http://n2t.net/addgene:36939 ; RRID:Addgene_36939)
