LOCUS       Exported 10297 bp ds-DNA circular SYN 12-MAY-2021
DEFINITION  Mammalian expression of human DNMT1 with myc tag.
ACCESSION   .
VERSION     .
KEYWORDS    pcDNA3/Myc-DNMT1
SOURCE      synthetic DNA construct
  ORGANISM  synthetic DNA construct
REFERENCE   1 (bases 1 to 10297)
  AUTHORS   Li H, Rauch T, Chen ZX, Szabo PE, Riggs AD, Pfeifer GP
  TITLE     The histone methyltransferase SETDB1 and the DNA methyltransferase
            DNMT3A interact directly and localize to promoters silenced in
            cancer cells.
  JOURNAL   J Biol Chem. 2006 Jul 14;281(28):19489-500. Epub 2006 May 8.
  PUBMED    16682412
REFERENCE   2 (bases 1 to 10297)
  AUTHORS   .
  TITLE     Direct Submission
  JOURNAL   Exported May 12, 2021 from SnapGene Server 1.1.58
            http://www.snapgene.com
FEATURES             Location/Qualifiers
     source          1..10297
                     /organism="synthetic DNA construct"
                     /mol_type="other DNA"
     primer_bind     complement(44..63)
                     /label=pRS-marker
                     /note="pRS vectors, use to sequence yeast selectable
                     marker"
     enhancer        235..614
                     /label=CMV enhancer
                     /note="human cytomegalovirus immediate early enhancer"
     promoter        615..818
                     /label=CMV promoter
                     /note="human cytomegalovirus (CMV) immediate early
                     promoter"
     primer_bind     769..789
                     /label=CMV-F
                     /note="Human CMV immediate early promoter, forward primer"
     primer_bind     863..882
                     /label=T7
                     /note="T7 promoter, forward primer"
     promoter        863..881
                     /label=T7 promoter
                     /note="promoter for bacteriophage T7 RNA polymerase"
     regulatory      895..904
                     /regulatory_class="other"
                     /note="vertebrate consensus sequence for strong initiation
                     of translation (Kozak, 1987)"
     CDS             904..933
                     /codon_start=1
                     /product="Myc (human c-Myc proto-oncogene) epitope tag"
                     /label=Myc
                     /translation="EQKLISEEDL"
     promoter        complement(5850..5868)
                     /label=SP6 promoter
                     /note="promoter for bacteriophage SP6 RNA polymerase"
     primer_bind     complement(5851..5868)
                     /label=SP6
                     /note="SP6 promoter, forward primer"
     primer_bind     complement(5888..5905)
                     /label=BGH-rev
                     /note="Bovine growth hormone terminator, reverse primer.
                     Also called BGH reverse"
     polyA_signal    5894..6118
                     /label=bGH poly(A) signal
                     /note="bovine growth hormone polyadenylation signal"
     rep_origin      6164..6592
                     /direction=RIGHT
                     /label=f1 ori
                     /note="f1 bacteriophage origin of replication; arrow
                     indicates direction of (+) strand synthesis"
     primer_bind     complement(6251..6270)
                     /label=F1ori-R
                     /note="F1 origin, reverse primer"
     primer_bind     6461..6482
                     /label=F1ori-F
                     /note="F1 origin, forward primer"
     primer_bind     complement(6601..6621)
                     /label=pBABE 3'
                     /note="SV40 enhancer, reverse primer for pBABE vectors"
     promoter        6606..6935
                     /label=SV40 promoter
                     /note="SV40 enhancer and early promoter"
     rep_origin      6786..6921
                     /label=SV40 ori
                     /note="SV40 origin of replication"
     primer_bind     6848..6867
                     /label=SV40pro-F
                     /note="SV40 promoter/origin, forward primer"
     CDS             7002..7796
                     /codon_start=1
                     /gene="aph(3')-II (or nptII)"
                     /product="aminoglycoside phosphotransferase from Tn5"
                     /label=NeoR/KanR
                     /note="confers resistance to neomycin, kanamycin, and G418
                     (Geneticin(R))"
                     /translation="MIEQDGLHAGSPAAWVERLFGYDWAQQTIGCSDAAVFRLSAQGRP
                     VLFVKTDLSGALNELQDEAARLSWLATTGVPCAAVLDVVTEAGRDWLLLGEVPGQDLLS
                     SHLAPAEKVSIMADAMRRLHTLDPATCPFDHQAKHRIERARTRMEAGLVDQDDLDEEHQ
                     GLAPAELFARLKARMPDGEDLVVTHGDACLPNIMVENGRFSGFIDCGRLGVADRYQDIA
                     LATRDIAEELGGEWADRFLVLYGIAAPDSQRIAFYRLLDEFF"
     primer_bind     complement(7056..7075)
                     /label=Neo-R
                     /note="Neomycin resistance gene, reverse primer"
     primer_bind     7666..7685
                     /label=Neo-F
                     /note="Neomycin resistance gene, forward primer"
     polyA_signal    7970..8091
                     /label=SV40 poly(A) signal
                     /note="SV40 polyadenylation signal"
     primer_bind     complement(8007..8026)
                     /label=SV40pA-R
                     /note="SV40 polyA, reverse primer"
     primer_bind     8061..8080
                     /label=EBV-rev
                     /note="SV40 polyA terminator, reverse primer"
     primer_bind     complement(8140..8156)
                     /label=M13 rev
                     /note="common sequencing primer, one of multiple similar
                     variants"
     primer_bind     complement(8140..8156)
                     /label=M13 Reverse
                     /note="In lacZ gene. Also called M13-rev"
     primer_bind     complement(8153..8175)
                     /label=M13/pUC Reverse
                     /note="In lacZ gene"
     protein_bind    8164..8180
                     /label=lac operator
                     /bound_moiety="lac repressor encoded by lacI"
                     /note="The lac repressor binds to the lac operator to
                     inhibit transcription in E. coli. This inhibition can be
                     relieved by adding lactose or
                     isopropyl-beta-D-thiogalactopyranoside (IPTG)."
     promoter        complement(8188..8218)
                     /label=lac promoter
                     /note="promoter for the E. coli lac operon"
     protein_bind    8233..8254
                     /label=CAP binding site
                     /bound_moiety="E. coli catabolite activator protein"
                     /note="CAP binding activates transcription in the presence
                     of cAMP."
     primer_bind     complement(8371..8388)
                     /label=L4440
                     /note="L4440 vector, forward primer"
     rep_origin      complement(8542..9130)
                     /direction=LEFT
                     /label=ori
                     /note="high-copy-number ColE1/pMB1/pBR322/pUC origin of
                     replication"
     primer_bind     complement(8622..8641)
                     /label=pBR322ori-F
                     /note="pBR322 origin, forward primer"
     CDS             complement(9301..10161)
                     /codon_start=1
                     /gene="bla"
                     /product="beta-lactamase"
                     /label=AmpR
                     /note="confers resistance to ampicillin, carbenicillin, and
                     related antibiotics"
                     /translation="MSIQHFRVALIPFFAAFCLPVFAHPETLVKVKDAEDQLGARVGYI
                     ELDLNSGKILESFRPEERFPMMSTFKVLLCGAVLSRIDAGQEQLGRRIHYSQNDLVEYS
                     PVTEKHLTDGMTVRELCSAAITMSDNTAANLLLTTIGGPKELTAFLHNMGDHVTRLDRW
                     EPELNEAIPNDERDTTMPVAMATTLRKLLTGELLTLASRQQLIDWMEADKVAGPLLRSA
                     LPAGWFIADKSGAGERGSRGIIAALGPDGKPSRIVVIYTTGSQATMDERNRQIAEIGAS
                     LIKHW"
     primer_bind     9924..9943
                     /label=Amp-R
                     /note="Ampicillin resistance gene, reverse primer"
     promoter        complement(10162..10266)
                     /gene="bla"
                     /label=AmpR promoter
ORIGIN
        1 gacggatcgg gagatctccc gatcccctat ggtgcactct cagtacaatc tgctctgatg
       61 ccgcatagtt aagccagtat ctgctccctg cttgtgtgtt ggaggtcgct gagtagtgcg
      121 cgagcaaaat ttaagctaca acaaggcaag gcttgaccga caattgcatg aagaatctgc
      181 ttagggttag gcgttttgcg ctgcttcgcg atgtacgggc cagatatacg cgttgacatt
      241 gattattgac tagttattaa tagtaatcaa ttacggggtc attagttcat agcccatata
      301 tggagttccg cgttacataa cttacggtaa atggcccgcc tggctgaccg cccaacgacc
      361 cccgcccatt gacgtcaata atgacgtatg ttcccatagt aacgccaata gggactttcc
      421 attgacgtca atgggtggag tatttacggt aaactgccca cttggcagta catcaagtgt
      481 atcatatgcc aagtacgccc cctattgacg tcaatgacgg taaatggccc gcctggcatt
      541 atgcccagta catgacctta tgggactttc ctacttggca gtacatctac gtattagtca
      601 tcgctattac catggtgatg cggttttggc agtacatcaa tgggcgtgga tagcggtttg
      661 actcacgggg atttccaagt ctccacccca ttgacgtcaa tgggagtttg ttttggcacc
      721 aaaatcaacg ggactttcca aaatgtcgta acaactccgc cccattgacg caaatgggcg
      781 gtaggcgtgt acggtgggag gtctatataa gcagagctct ctggctaact agagaaccca
      841 ctgcttactg gcttatcgaa attaatacga ctcactatag ggagacccaa gcttgccacc
      901 atggagcaga agctgatctc agaggaggac ctggaattca tgccggcgcg taccgcccca
      961 gcccgggtgc ccacactggc cgtcccggcc atctcgctgc ccgacgatgt ccgcaggcgg
     1021 ctcaaagatt tggaaagaga cagcttaaca gaaaaggaat gtgtgaagga gaaattgaat
     1081 ctcttgcacg aatttctgca aacagaaata aagaatcagt tatgtgactt ggaaaccaaa
     1141 ttacgtaaag aagaattatc cgaggagggc tacctggcta aagtcaaatc ccttttaaat
     1201 aaagatttgt ccttggagaa cggtgctcat gcttacaacc gggaagtgaa tggacgtcta
     1261 gaaaacggga accaagcaag aagtgaagcc cgtagagtgg gaatggcaga tgccaacagc
     1321 ccccccaaac ccctttccaa acctcgcacg cccaggagga gcaagtccga tggagaggct
     1381 aagcctgaac cttcacctag ccccaggatt acaaggaaaa gcaccaggca aaccaccatc
     1441 acatctcatt ttgcaaaggg ccctgccaaa cggaaacctc aggaagagtc tgaaagagcc
     1501 aaatcggatg agtccatcaa ggaagaagac aaagaccagg atgagaagag acgtagagtt
     1561 acatccagag aacgagttgc tagaccgctt cctgcagaag aacctgaaag agcaaaatca
     1621 ggaacgcgca ctgaaaagga agaagaaaga gatgaaaaag aagaaaagag actccgaagt
     1681 caaaccaaag aaccaacacc caaacagaaa ctgaaggagg agccggacag agaagccagg
     1741 gcaggcgtgc aggctgacga ggacgaagat ggagacgaga aagatgagaa gaagcacaga
     1801 agtcaaccca aagatctagc tgccaaacgg aggcccgaag aaaaagaacc tgaaaaagta
     1861 aatccacaga tttctgatga aaaagacgag gatgaaaagg aggagaagag acgcaaaacg
     1921 acccccaaag aaccaacgga gaaaaaaatg gctcgcgcca aaacagtcat gaactccaag
     1981 acccaccctc ccaagtgcat tcagtgcggg cagtacctgg acgaccctga cctcaaatat
     2041 gggcagcacc caccagacgc ggtggatgag ccacagatgc tgacaaatga gaagctgtcc
     2101 atctttgatg ccaacgagtc tggctttgag agttatgagg cgcttcccca gcacaaactg
     2161 acctgcttca gtgtgtactg taagcacggt cacctgtgtc ccatcgacac cggcctcatc
     2221 gagaagaata tcgaactctt cttttctggt tcagcaaaac caatctatga tgatgaccca
     2281 tctcttgaag gtggtgttaa tggcaaaaat cttggcccca taaatgaatg gtggatcact
     2341 ggctttgatg gaggtgaaaa ggccctcatc ggcttcagca cctcatttgc cgaatacatt
     2401 ctgatggatc ccagtcccga gtatgcgccc atatttgggc tgatgcagga gaagatctac
     2461 atcagcaaga ttgtggtgga gttcctgcag agcaattccg actcgaccta tgaggacctg
     2521 atcaacaaga tcgagaccac ggttcctcct tctggcctca acttgaaccg cttcacagag
     2581 gactccctcc tgcgacacgc gcagtttgtg gtggagcagg tggagagtta tgacgaggcc
     2641 ggggacagtg atgagcagcc catcttcctg acgccctgca tgcgggacct gatcaagctg
     2701 gctggggtca cgctgggaca gaggcgagcc caggcgaggc ggcagaccat caggcattct
     2761 accagggaga aggacagggg acccacgaaa gccaccacca ccaagctggt ctaccagatc
     2821 ttcgatactt tcttcgcaga gcaaattgaa aaggatgaca gagaagacaa ggagaacgcc
     2881 tttaagcgcc ggcgatgtgg cgtctgtgag gtgtgtcagc agcctgagtg tgggaaatgt
     2941 aaagcctgca aggacatggt taaatttggt ggcagtggac ggagcaagca ggcttgccaa
     3001 gagcggaggt gtcccaatat ggccatgaag gaggcagatg acgatgagga agtcgatgat
     3061 aacatcccag agatgccgtc acccaaaaaa atgcaccagg ggaagaagaa gaaacagaac
     3121 aagaatcgca tctcttgggt cggagaagcc gtcaagactg atgggaagaa gagttactat
     3181 aagaaggtgt gcattgatgc ggaaaccctg gaagtggggg actgtgtctc tgttattcca
     3241 gatgattcct caaaaccgct gtatctagca agggtcacgg cgctgtggga ggacagcagc
     3301 aacgggcaga tgtttcacgc ccactggttc tgcgctggga cagacacagt cctcggggcc
     3361 acgtcggacc ctctggagct gttcttggtg gatgaatgtg aggacatgca gctttcatat
     3421 atccacagca aagtgaaagt catctacaaa gccccctccg aaaactgggc catggaggga
     3481 ggcatggatc ccgagtccct gctggagggg gacgacggga agacctactt ctaccagctg
     3541 tggtatgatc aagactacgc gagattcgag tcccctccaa aaacccagcc aacagaggac
     3601 aacaagttca aattctgtgt gagctgtgcc cgtctggctg agatgaggca aaaagaaatc
     3661 cccagggtcc tggagcagct cgaggacctg gatagccggg tcctctacta ctcagccacc
     3721 aagaacggca tcctgtaccg agttggtgat ggtgtgtacc tgccccctga ggccttcacg
     3781 ttcaacatca agctgtccag tcccgtgaaa cgcccacgga aggagcccgt ggatgaggac
     3841 ctgtacccag agcactaccg gaaatactcc gactacatca aaggcagcaa cctggatgcc
     3901 cctgagccct accgaattgg ccggatcaaa gagatcttct gtcccaagaa gagcaacggc
     3961 aggcccaatg agactgacat caaaatccgg gtcaacaagt tctacaggcc tgagaacacc
     4021 cacaagtcca ctccagcgag ctaccacgca gacatcaacc tgctctactg gagcgacgag
     4081 gaggccgtgg tggacttcaa ggctgtgcag ggccgctgca ccgtggagta tggggaggac
     4141 ctgcccgagt gcgtccaggt gtactccatg ggcggcccca accgcttcta cttcctcgag
     4201 gcctataatg caaagagcaa aagctttgaa gatcctccca accatgcccg tagccctgga
     4261 aacaaaggga agggcaaggg aaaagggaag ggcaagccca agtcccaagc ctgtgagccg
     4321 agcgagccag agatagagat caagctgccc aagctgcgga ccctggatgt gttttctggc
     4381 tgcggggggt tgtcggaggg attccaccaa gcaggcatct ctgacacgct gtgggccatc
     4441 gagatgtggg accctgcggc ccaggcgttc cggctgaaca accccggctc cacagtgttc
     4501 acagaggact gcaacatcct gctgaagctg gtcatggctg gggagaccac caactcccgc
     4561 ggccagcggc tgccccagaa gggagacgtg gagatgctgt gcggcgggcc gccctgccag
     4621 ggcttcagcg gcatgaaccg cttcaattcg cgcacctact ccaagttcaa aaactctctg
     4681 gtggtttcct tcctcagcta ctgcgactac taccggcccc ggttcttcct cctggagaat
     4741 gtcaggaact ttgtctcctt caagcgctcc atggtcctga agctcaccct ccgctgcctg
     4801 gtccgcatgg gctatcagtg caccttcggc gtgctgcagg ccggtcagta cggcgtggcc
     4861 cagactagga ggcgggccat catcctggcc gcggcccctg gagagaagct ccctctgttc
     4921 ccggagccac tgcacgtgtt tgctccccgg gcctgccagc tgagcgtggt ggtggatgac
     4981 aagaagtttg tgagcaacat aaccaggttg agctcgggtc ctttccggac catcacggtg
     5041 cgagacacga tgtccgacct gccggaggtg cggaatggag cctcggcact ggagatctcc
     5101 tacaacgggg agcctcagtc ctggttccag aggcagctcc ggggcgcaca gtaccagccc
     5161 atcctcaggg accacatctg taaggacatg agtgcattgg tggctgcccg catgcggcac
     5221 atccccttgg ccccagggtc agactggcgc gatctgccca acatcgaggt gcggctctca
     5281 gacggcacca tggccaggaa gctgcggtat acccaccatg acaggaagaa cggccgcagc
     5341 agctctgggg ccctccgtgg ggtctgctcc tgcgtggaag ccggcaaagc ctgcgacccc
     5401 gcagccaggc agttcaacac cctcatcccc tggtgcctgc cccacaccgg gaaccggcac
     5461 aaccactggg ctggcctcta tggaaggctc gagtgggacg gcttcttcag cacaaccgtc
     5521 accaaccccg agcccatggg caagcagggc cgcgtgctcc acccagagca gcaccgtgtg
     5581 gtgagcgtgc gggagtgtgc ccgctcccag ggcttccctg acacctaccg gctcttcggc
     5641 aacatcctgg acaagcaccg gcaggtgggc aatgccgtgc caccgcccct ggccaaagcc
     5701 attggcttgg agatcaagct ttgtatgttg gccaaagccc gagagagtgc ctcagctaaa
     5761 ataaaggagg aggaagctgc taaggactag gtcgaccgag atctctcgag gtaccgcggc
     5821 cgctcgagca tgcatctaga gggccctatt ctatagtgtc acctaaatgc tagagctcgc
     5881 tgatcagcct cgactgtgcc ttctagttgc cagccatctg ttgtttgccc ctcccccgtg
     5941 ccttccttga ccctggaagg tgccactccc actgtccttt cctaataaaa tgaggaaatt
     6001 gcatcgcatt gtctgagtag gtgtcattct attctggggg gtggggtggg gcaggacagc
     6061 aagggggagg attgggaaga caatagcagg catgctgggg atgcggtggg ctctatggct
     6121 tctgaggcgg aaagaaccag ctggggctct agggggtatc cccnnnnnnn nnnnnnnnnn
     6181 nnnnnnnnnn nnnnnnnnnn nnnnnnnnnn nnnnnnnnnn nnnnnnnnnn nnnnnnnnnn
     6241 nnnnnnnnnn nnnnnnnnnn nnnnnnnnnn nnnnnnnnnn nnnnnnncnn nnnnnnnnnn
     6301 nnnnnnnnnn nnnnnnnnnn nnnnnnnnnn nnnnnnnnnn nnnnnnnnnn nnnnnnnnnn
     6361 nnnnnnnnnn nnnnnnnnna nnnnnnnnnn nnnnnnnnnn nnnnnnnnnn nnnnnnnnnn
     6421 nnnnnnnnnc ctttgacgtt ggagtccacg ttctttaata gtggactctt gttccaaact
     6481 ggaacaacac tcaaccctat ctcggtctat tcttttgatt tataagggat tttgccgatt
     6541 tcggcctatt ggttaaaaaa tgagctgatt taacaaaaat ttaacgcgaa ttaattctgt
     6601 ggaatgtgtg tcagttaggg tgtggaaagt ccccaggctc cccagcaggc agaagtatgc
     6661 aaagcatgca tctcaattag tcagcaacca ggtgtggaaa gtccccaggc tccccagcag
     6721 gcagaagtat gcaaagcatg catctcaatt agtcagcaac catagtcccg cccctaactc
     6781 cgcccatccc gcccctaact ccgcccagtt ccgcccattc tccgccccat ggctgactaa
     6841 ttttttttat ttatgcagag gccgaggccg cctctgcctc tgagctattc cagaagtagt
     6901 gaggaggctt ttttggaggc ctaggctttt gcaaaaagct cccgggagct tgtatatcca
     6961 ttttcggatc tgatcaagag acaggatgag gatcgtttcg catgattgaa caagatggat
     7021 tgcacgcagg ttctccggcc gcttgggtgg agaggctatt cggctatgac tgggcacaac
     7081 agacaatcgg ctgctctgat gccgccgtgt tccggctgtc agcgcagggg cgcccggttc
     7141 tttttgtcaa gaccgacctg tccggtgccc tgaatgaact gcaggacgag gcagcgcggc
     7201 tatcgtggct ggccacgacg ggcgttcctt gcgcagctgt gctcgacgtt gtcactgaag
     7261 cgggaaggga ctggctgcta ttgggcgaag tgccggggca ggatctcctg tcatctcacc
     7321 ttgctcctgc cgagaaagta tccatcatgg ctgatgcaat gcggcggctg catacgcttg
     7381 atccggctac ctgcccattc gaccaccaag cgaaacatcg catcgagcga gcacgtactc
     7441 ggatggaagc cggtcttgtc gatcaggatg atctggacga agagcatcag gggctcgcgc
     7501 cagccgaact gttcgccagg ctcaaggcgc gcatgcccga cggcgaggat ctcgtcgtga
     7561 cccatggcga tgcctgcttg ccgaatatca tggtggaaaa tggccgcttt tctggattca
     7621 tcgactgtgg ccggctgggt gtggcggacc gctatcagga catagcgttg gctacccgtg
     7681 atattgctga agagcttggc ggcgaatggg ctgaccgctt cctcgtgctt tacggtatcg
     7741 ccgctcccga ttcgcagcgc atcgccttct atcgccttct tgacgagttc ttctgagcgg
     7801 gactctgggg ttcgaaatga ccgaccaagc gacgcccaac ctgccatcac gagatttcga
     7861 ttccaccgcc gccttctatg aaaggttggg cttcggaatc gttttccggg acgccggctg
     7921 gatgatcctc cagcgcgggg atctcatgct ggagttcttc gcccacccca acttgtttat
     7981 tgcagcttat aatggttaca aataaagcaa tagcatcaca aatttcacaa ataaagcatt
     8041 tttttcactg cattctagtt gtggtttgtc caaactcatc aatgtatctt atcatgtctg
     8101 tataccgtcg acctctagct agagcttggc gtaatcatgg tcatagctgt ttcctgtgtg
     8161 aaattgttat ccgctcacaa ttccacacaa catacgagcc ggaagcataa agtgtaaagc
     8221 ctggggtgcc taatgagtga gctaactcac attaattgcg ttgcgctcac tgcccgcttt
     8281 ccagtcggga aacctgtcgt gccagctgca ttaatgaatc ggccaacgcg cggggagagg
     8341 cggtttgcgt attgggcgct cttccgcttc ctcgctcact gactcgctgc gctcggtcgt
     8401 tcggctgcgg cgagcggtat cagctcactc aaaggcggta atacggttat ccacagaatc
     8461 aggggataac gcaggaaaga acatgtgagc aaaaggccag caaaaggcca ggaaccgtaa
     8521 aaaggccgcg ttgctggcgt ttttccatag gctccgcccc cctgacgagc atcacaaaaa
     8581 tcgacgctca agtcagaggt ggcgaaaccc gacaggacta taaagatacc aggcgtttcc
     8641 ccctggaagc tccctcgtgc gctctcctgt tccgaccctg ccgcttaccg gatacctgtc
     8701 cgcctttctc ccttcgggaa gcgtggcgct ttctcatagc tcacgctgta ggtatctcag
     8761 ttcggtgtag gtcgttcgct ccaagctggg ctgtgtgcac gaaccccccg ttcagcccga
     8821 ccgctgcgcc ttatccggta actatcgtct tgagtccaac ccggtaagac acgacttatc
     8881 gccactggca gcagccactg gtaacaggat tagcagagcg aggtatgtag gcggtgctac
     8941 agagttcttg aagtggtggc ctaactacgg ctacactaga agaacagtat ttggtatctg
     9001 cgctctgctg aagccagtta ccttcggaaa aagagttggt agctcttgat ccggcaaaca
     9061 aaccaccgct ggtagcggtg gtttttttgt ttgcaagcag cagattacgc gcagaaaaaa
     9121 aggatctcaa gaagatcctt tgatcttttc tacggggtct gacgctcagt ggaacgaaaa
     9181 ctcacgttaa gggattttgg tcatgagatt atcaaaaagg atcttcacct agatcctttt
     9241 aaattaaaaa tgaagtttta aatcaatcta aagtatatat gagtaaactt ggtctgacag
     9301 ttaccaatgc ttaatcagtg aggcacctat ctcagcgatc tgtctatttc gttcatccat
     9361 agttgcctga ctccccgtcg tgtagataac tacgatacgg gagggcttac catctggccc
     9421 cagtgctgca atgataccgc gagacccacg ctcaccggct ccagatttat cagcaataaa
     9481 ccagccagcc ggaagggccg agcgcagaag tggtcctgca actttatccg cctccatcca
     9541 gtctattaat tgttgccggg aagctagagt aagtagttcg ccagttaata gtttgcgcaa
     9601 cgttgttgcc attgctacag gcatcgtggt gtcacgctcg tcgtttggta tggcttcatt
     9661 cagctccggt tcccaacgat caaggcgagt tacatgatcc cccatgttgt gcaaaaaagc
     9721 ggttagctcc ttcggtcctc cgatcgttgt cagaagtaag ttggccgcag tgttatcact
     9781 catggttatg gcagcactgc ataattctct tactgtcatg ccatccgtaa gatgcttttc
     9841 tgtgactggt gagtactcaa ccaagtcatt ctgagaatag tgtatgcggc gaccgagttg
     9901 ctcttgcccg gcgtcaatac gggataatac cgcgccacat agcagaactt taaaagtgct
     9961 catcattgga aaacgttctt cggggcgaaa actctcaagg atcttaccgc tgttgagatc
    10021 cagttcgatg taacccactc gtgcacccaa ctgatcttca gcatctttta ctttcaccag
    10081 cgtttctggg tgagcaaaaa caggaaggca aaatgccgca aaaaagggaa taagggcgac
    10141 acggaaatgt tgaatactca tactcttcct ttttcaatat tattgaagca tttatcaggg
    10201 ttattgtctc atgagcggat acatatttga atgtatttag aaaaataaac aaataggggt
    10261 tccgcgcaca tttccccgaa aagtgccacc tgacgtc
//
